Addgene plasmid #11784: IL13 promoter luciferase
Depositing lab: Anjana Rao. Depositing organization: Boston Children's Hospital. Publication: Gene expression elicited by NFAT in the presence or absence of cooperative recruitment of Fos and Jun. Macian F, Garcia-Rodriguez C, Rao A. EMBO J. 2000 Sep 1. 19(17):4783-95. 10.1093/emboj/19.17.4783 PubMed 10970869.
Backbone
  Vector backbone: pGL2 Basic
  Backbone manufacturer: Promega
  Backbone size w/o insert (bp): 5600
  Vector type: Bacterial Expression, Luciferase
Growth in bacteria
  Bacterial resistance: Ampicillin, 100 μg/mL
  Growth temperature: 37°C
  Growth strain: DH5alpha
  Copy number: High Copy
Gene/Insert
  Gene/Insert name: IL-13 promoter
  Species: H. sapiens (human)
  Insert size (bp): 980
  Entrez Gene: IL13 (a.k.a. IL-13, P600)
  Tag / fusion protein: luciferase (C terminal on backbone)
  Cloning method: Restriction Enzyme; 5′ cloning site BamHI (not destroyed); 3′ cloning site HindIII (not destroyed)
  Sequencing primers: 5′ LucNrev
Resource information
  A portion of this plasmid was derived from a plasmid made by: DB Lewis (Dolganov, et al., 1996, PMID 8605348)
Terms and licenses: Academic/Nonprofit Terms; Industry Terms: Not Available to Industry
Depositor comments: Human IL-13 5' flank region spanning -940 to +48.
How to cite: IL13 promoter luciferase was a gift from Anjana Rao (Addgene plasmid # 11784 ; http://n2t.net/addgene:11784 ; RRID:Addgene_11784)
