[The description below was written by a language model from this plasmid's Addgene catalogue record.]
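Description:
IL13 promoter luciferase is a transcriptional reporter plasmid built on the pGL2 Basic backbone, a promoterless firefly luciferase vector of about 5.6 kb. It is maintained in E. coli as a high-copy plasmid under ampicillin selection. Although the catalogue lists the vector type as bacterial expression and luciferase, bacteria serve here for propagation; pGL2 Basic reporters are normally read out after transfection into mammalian cells, because the luciferase gene has no promoter of its own and depends entirely on whatever regulatory DNA is cloned upstream of it.

The insert is roughly 980 bp of human IL13 5′ flanking sequence, described by the depositor as spanning −940 to +48 relative to the transcription start. It sits between BamHI and HindIII sites, both of which remain intact, immediately upstream of the luciferase coding region. The record's "C-terminal tag" entry for luciferase reflects this downstream reporter position rather than a protein fusion, since the insert is a promoter fragment and not a coding sequence. Luciferase output therefore reports the activity of the IL13 promoter and its response to signals or co-expressed transcription factors. Part of the plasmid derives from an earlier construct made in another laboratory.

The associated publication concerns gene expression driven by NFAT with or without cooperative recruitment of Fos and Jun, which suggests the construct was used to test how this cytokine promoter depends on NFAT and AP-1 cooperation. No feature table was supplied, so details of other backbone elements are not documented in the record.
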