>Addgene plasmid #11784 | IL13 promoter luciferase | addgene partial sequence | sequence record 18489 | LucNRev 5'-CCTTATGCAGTTGCTCTCC-3'
TTTTGGCGTCTTCCATTTTACCAACAGTACCGGAATGCCAAGCTTAGTGCCAACAGGAGAGGATTGAGGA
GCGGATGCATAGGCTGGGTGGCTTGTGGCCTTGGCGTCTTGTGGCAGCTTTTATAGGCCCAAGTGATGAC
GCCTGACACCATGGTCTCTGCTTTTTCAGGCACTATCTAGAAACCACATCTTTACTCATCTTGATTTTAC
TTTGTGGAAAATCCAGTGTCGCATAAAGGAAAGAGTTTGATTTCTCATGGACTTATTGAGAAGGGTCCAG
GGCAGAGTTTCCAAGATCTGGGTGGGTTTAATTCCAGCGGCAGGCAAGGGGCCCTGAGAGCGGCGTGGCA
TTTGCAATGCTGCCCTGAGTTCCAGCAGTTTTGCCTGTGACAACCCTGAGTACCTGGACAGCTGACCCAA
CTCTGAGCTCCTGTCCTCAGACCCTTTTGGGTCACCAGAAGTGCTGAGCAGATAGTCTTAGTGCACTGTG
GCTGTGACCACAGTCTACCAGCTATGGGAATTTGGGGAGTTTTATTTTTTCGATGAACCAGTCTCTTAAA
TTACTTAAGTAACACTTGCTTGGATACAAAATTCAAACAGGCAATAGAAGAGTAAAGTTCATTTCTTTTG
GCTTGCCTAATTCCTCCTTGGCCCCACTGTGAGAGGGATTGTCAAAGTTCAGATTTCCAGGTCTCCACTG
AGAGATCCAGAAAGATTCAGAGGTCTTTCTGGGAGCTTTTTTGGTGTTTT
